Addgene plasmid #26226: pBPGAL4.1Uw
Depositing lab: Gerald Rubin. Depositing organization: HHMI, Janelia Research Campus. Publication: Refinement of tools for targeted gene expression in Drosophila. Pfeiffer BD, Ngo TT, Hibbard KL, Murphy C, Jenett A, Truman JW, Rubin GM. Genetics. 2010 Oct;186(2):735-55. doi: 10.1534/genetics.110.119917. Epub 2010 Aug 9. PubMed 20697123.
Backbone
  Vector backbone: pBPGUw
  Backbone size w/o insert (bp): 9052
  Vector type: Insect Expression
Growth in bacteria
  Bacterial resistance: Chloramphenicol and Ampicillin, 25 & 100 μg/mL
  Growth temperature: 37°C
  Growth strain: ccdB Survival
  Growth instructions: ccdB Survival 2T1 strain (Invitrogen), or equivalent, must be used to propagate plasmids carrying the ccdB gene.
  Copy number: High Copy
Gene/Insert
  Gene/Insert name: GAL4
  Species: S. cerevisiae (budding yeast)
  Insert size (bp): 2646
  Entrez Gene: GAL4 (a.k.a. YPL248C, GAL81)
  Cloning method: Restriction Enzyme; 5′ cloning site KpnI (not destroyed); 3′ cloning site HindIII (not destroyed)
  Sequencing primers: 5′ DSCP F: GAGCTCGCCCGGGGATC; 3′ GAL4 R: CGGCATCCTTGTTGACGTTAT
Terms and licenses: Academic/Nonprofit Terms; Industry Terms: Not Available to Industry
Depositor comments: Addgene NGS results identified a second GAL4 ORF in the plasmid sequence. This second ORF is not expected to affect plasmid function as described in the associated publication.
How to cite: pBPGAL4.1Uw was a gift from Gerald Rubin (Addgene plasmid # 26226 ; http://n2t.net/addgene:26226 ; RRID:Addgene_26226)
