[The description below was written by a language model from this plasmid's Addgene catalogue record and pLannotate feature annotations shown in this document.]
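Description:
pBPGAL4.1Uw is a Drosophila (insect expression) GAL4 driver vector built on the pBPGUw backbone and designed as a Gateway destination plasmid for testing putative enhancer fragments. It replicates in E. coli from a high-copy ColE1/pUC-type origin and carries an ampicillin resistance gene on the backbone. A second marker, chloramphenicol resistance, lies within the Gateway cassette alongside the ccdB toxin gene (with a partial ccdA), all flanked by attR1 and attR2. Because ccdB poisons gyrase in ordinary strains, the unrecombined plasmid has to be maintained in a ccdB-tolerant host. An LR reaction replaces the CmR/ccdB cassette with a fragment from an entry clone and so allows counter-selection against unrecombined vector.

Immediately downstream of the attR cassette is a short basal promoter, annotated as an hsp70 promoter fragment; the sequencing primer name suggests the Drosophila synthetic core promoter. It is followed by the S. cerevisiae GAL4 coding sequence, which was cloned between KpnI and HindIII. An inserted enhancer would therefore drive GAL4 in its own spatial and temporal pattern, and GAL4 in turn activates UAS-linked responder transgenes in the fly. A φC31 attB site permits integrase-mediated insertion into defined genomic attP landing sites, and the mini-white gene provides an eye-colour marker for identifying transformants.

The sequenced record of about 14.6 kb contains two tandem, same-orientation full-length GAL4 open reading frames rather than one. The depositor notes this second copy and states it is not expected to alter plasmid function as published. The terminator or 3′ UTR following GAL4 is not annotated in the feature table.
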