Features (pLannotate 1.2.2; 18 found; start..end, strand, type, name):
     83..207     +  protein_bind   attR1: mutant version of attR; recombination site for the Gateway® LR reaction LR Clonase™
    232..262     +  promoter       lac UV5 promoter: E. coli lac promoter with an "up" mutation
    286..315     +  promoter       cat promoter (fragment): promoter of the E. coli cat gene encoding chloramphenicol acetyltransferase
    316..975     +  CDS            CmR: chloramphenicol acetyltransferase; cat; confers resistance to chloramphenicol
   1154..1312    +  CDS            ccdA (fragment): CCDA_ECO57 - Also known as H, letA. Experimental evidence at protein level: Swiss-Prot protein existence level 1. Antitoxin component of a type II toxin-antitoxin (TA) system which inhibits the post-segregational killing (PSK) of plasmid-free cells, also referred to as a plasmid addiction system. Binds to and blocks the activity of CcdB; will also remove bound CcdB protein from the CcdB-GyrA complex by forming a CcdA-CcdB complex, a process termed rejuvenation. Functions as a transcriptional corepressor for the ccdAB operon, repression also requires CcdB (By similarity). From Escherichia coli
   1317..1619    +  CDS            ccdB: CCDB_ECOLI - Also known as G, letB, letD. Experimental evidence at protein level: Swiss-Prot protein existence level 1. Toxic component of a type II toxin-antitoxin (TA) system, functioning in plasmid maintainence. Responsible for the post- segregational killing (PSK) of plasmid-free cells, also referred to as a plasmid addiction system. Half-life of over 2 hours. Cell killing by CcdB is accompanied by filamentation, defects in chromosome and plasmid segregation, defects in cell division, formation of anucleate cells, decreased DNA synthesis and plasmid loss. Interferes with the activity of DN
   1663..1787    -  protein_bind   attR2: mutant version of attR; recombination site for the Gateway® LR reaction LR Clonase™
   1979..2023    +  promoter       hsp70 promoter (fragment): Drosophila melanogaster hsp70Bb promoter
   2052..4694    +  CDS            GAL4: GAL4_YEAST - Experimental evidence at protein level: Swiss-Prot protein existence level 1. This protein is a positive regulator for the gene expression of the galactose-induced genes such as GAL1, GAL2, GAL7, GAL10, and MEL1 which code for the enzymes used to convert galactose to glucose. It recognizes a 17 base pair sequence in (5'-CGGRNNRCYNYNCNCCG-3') the upstream activating sequence (UAS-G) of these genes. From Saccharomyces cerevisiae (strain ATCC 204508 / S288c) (Baker's yeast).
   4961..7603    +  CDS            GAL4: GAL4_YEAST - Experimental evidence at protein level: Swiss-Prot protein existence level 1. This protein is a positive regulator for the gene expression of the galactose-induced genes such as GAL1, GAL2, GAL7, GAL10, and MEL1 which code for the enzymes used to convert galactose to glucose. It recognizes a 17 base pair sequence in (5'-CGGRNNRCYNYNCNCCG-3') the upstream activating sequence (UAS-G) of these genes. From Saccharomyces cerevisiae (strain ATCC 204508 / S288c) (Baker's yeast).
   7845..7865    +  misc_feature   MCS (fragment): pBluescript multiple cloning site
   8102..8126    -  misc_feature   MCS (fragment): pBluescript multiple cloning site
   8201..8356    -  CDS            YPB1_ECOLX (fragment): Protein predicted: Swiss-Prot protein existence level 4. From Escherichia coli.
   8361..12480   -  gene           mini-white: white; This modified version of the white gene lacks part of the first intron.
  12696..12765   -  protein_bind   attB: attB site for the φC31 integrase (Groth et al., 2000) phage φC31 integrase
  12852..13440   -  rep_origin     ori: high-copy-number ColE1/pMB1/pBR322/pUC origin of replication
  13611..14471   -  CDS            AmpR: β-lactamase; bla; confers resistance to ampicillin, carbenicillin, and related antibiotics
  14472..14576   -  promoter       AmpR promoter: bla
>Addgene plasmid #26226 | pBPGAL4.1Uw | addgene full sequence | sequence record 244183 | Addgene NGS Result
TAAGAAACCATTATTATCATGACATTAACCTATAAAAATAGGCGTATCACGAGGCCCTTTCGTCTTCAAG
AATTCGTTTATCACAAGTTTGTACAAAAAAGCTGAACGAGAAACGTAAAATGATATAAATATCAATATAT
TAAATTAGATTTTGCATAAAAAACAGACTACATAATACTGTAAAACACAACATATCCAGTCACTATGGCG
GCCGCATTAGGCACCCCAGGCTTTACACTTTATGCTTCCGGCTCGTATAATGTGTGGATTTTGAGTTAGG
ATCCGTCGAGATTTTCAGGAGCTAAGGAAGCTAAAATGGAGAAAAAAATCACTGGATATACCACCGTTGA
TATATCCCAATGGCATCGTAAAGAACATTTTGAGGCATTTCAGTCAGTTGCTCAATGTACCTATAACCAG
ACCGTTCAGCTGGATATTACGGCCTTTTTAAAGACCGTAAAGAAAAATAAGCACAAGTTTTATCCGGCCT
TTATTCACATTCTTGCCCGCCTGATGAATGCTCATCCGGAATTCCGTATGGCAATGAAAGACGGTGAGCT
GGTGATATGGGATAGTGTTCACCCTTGTTACACCGTTTTCCATGAGCAAACTGAAACGTTTTCATCGCTC
TGGAGTGAATACCACGACGATTTCCGGCAGTTTCTACACATATATTCGCAAGATGTGGCGTGTTACGGTG
AAAACCTGGCCTATTTCCCTAAAGGGTTTATTGAGAATATGTTTTTCGTCTCAGCCAATCCCTGGGTGAG
TTTCACCAGTTTTGATTTAAACGTGGCCAATATGGACAACTTCTTCGCCCCCGTTTTCACCATGGGCAAA
TATTATACGCAAGGCGACAAGGTGCTGATGCCGCTGGCGATTCAGGTTCATCATGCCGTTTGTGATGGCT
TCCATGTCGGCAGAATGCTTAATGAATTACAACAGTACTGCGATGAGTGGCAGGGCGGGGCGTAAACGCG
TGGATCCGGCTTACTAAAAGCCAGATAACAGTATGCGTATTTGCGCGCTGATTTTTGCGGTATAAGAATA
TATACTGATATGTATACCCGAAGTATGTCAAAAAGAGGTATGCTATGAAGCAGCGTATTACAGTGACAGT
TGACAGCGACAGCTATCAGTTGCTCAAGGCATATATGATGTCAATATCTCCGGTCTGGTAAGCACAACCA
TGCAGAATGAAGCCCGTCGTCTGCGTGCCGAACGCTGGAAAGCGGAAAATCAGGAAGGGATGGCTGAGGT
CGCCCGGTTTATTGAAATGAACGGCTCTTTTGCTGACGAGAACAGGGGCTGGTGAAATGCAGTTTAAGGT
TTACACCTATAAAAGAGAGAGCCGTTATCGTCTGTTTGTGGATGTACAGAGTGATATTATTGACACGCCC
GGGCGACGGATGGTGATCCCCCTGGCCAGTGCACGTCTGCTGTCAGATAAAGTCTCCCGTGAACTTTACC
CGGTGGTGCATATCGGGGATGAAAGCTGGCGCATGATGACCACCGATATGGCCAGTGTGCCGGTCTCCGT
TATCGGGGAAGAAGTGGCTGATCTCAGCCACCGCGAAAATGACATCAAAAACGCCATTAACCTGATGTTC
TGGGGAATATAAATGTCAGGCTCCCTTATACACAGCCAGTCTGCAGGTCGACCATAGTGACTGGATATGT
TGTGTTTTACAGTATTATGTAGTCTGTTTTTTATGCAAAATCTAATTTAATATATTGATATTTATATCAT
TTTACGTTTCTCGTTCAGCTTTCTTGTACAAAGTGGTGATAAACGGCCGGCCGAGCTCGCCCGGGGATCG
AGCGCAGCGGTATAAAAGGGCGCGGGGTGGCTGAGAGCATCAGTTGTGAATGAATGTTCGAGCCGAGCAG
ACGTGCCGCTGCCTTCGTTAATATCCTTTGAATAAGCCAACTTTGAATCACAAGACGCATACCAAACGGT
ACCAGATCCGGGATCCCGTAAGCAAATAAACAAGCGCAGCTGAACAAGCTAAACAATCTGCAGCCCAAGC
TTGAAGCAAGCCTCAATCAAAATGAAGCTGCTGAGTAGTATTGAACAAGCGTGTGACATATGCCGACTTA
AGAAGCTGAAGTGCAGCAAGGAAAAGCCGAAGTGCGCCAAATGTCTTAAGAACAATTGGGAGTGCCGGTA
CTCGCCAAAGACGAAGCGAAGCCCTTTGACACGCGCTCATTTGACTGAAGTGGAGAGTCGCCTGGAGCGC
CTTGAGCAGTTGTTCCTCCTCATTTTTCCCCGTGAAGACCTCGACATGATACTGAAGATGGATAGTCTCC
AAGATATTAAGGCCCTGCTCACTGGCCTGTTTGTTCAGGATAACGTCAACAAGGATGCCGTGACGGACCG
CCTTGCCTCGGTGGAGACAGATATGCCACTTACCTTGCGGCAGCATCGCATCTCGGCTACCAGCAGTAGT
GAAGAAAGTTCCAATAAGGGTCAACGGCAACTGACGGTATCGATCGACAGTGCGGCCCACCACGACAACA
GCACCATTCCACTGGACTTCATGCCTCGTGACGCACTGCATGGATTTGACTGGAGCGAGGAGGATGATAT
GAGCGACGGACTCCCATTCCTGAAGACCGACCCCAATAACAATGGTTTCTTTGGCGACGGCAGCCTGCTG
TGTATCCTGCGAAGTATTGGTTTTAAGCCGGAAAATTACACGAACAGTAATGTCAATCGTCTTCCCACAA
TGATCACCGACCGTTACACGCTGGCCAGTCGCAGTACTACAAGCCGCCTGCTGCAAAGCTATCTTAACAA
CTTCCACCCCTACTGCCCCATAGTGCATAGTCCTACTCTCATGATGCTTTACAACAATCAGATTGAGATA
GCATCGAAGGACCAGTGGCAGATCCTCTTCAACTGCATTCTCGCCATCGGCGCTTGGTGTATTGAAGGCG
AGAGCACAGATATCGACGTGTTTTACTATCAAAACGCCAAGTCGCACCTCACCTCGAAGGTCTTCGAAAG
TGGAAGCATTATCCTCGTGACAGCCCTCCATCTGCTGAGTCGTTATACCCAGTGGCGTCAGAAAACTAAT
ACATCCTACAACTTTCATTCGTTCAGCATTCGGATGGCGATTAGCCTGGGACTTAATCGTGACCTCCCAA
GTAGCTTCAGCGATTCGTCGATCCTGGAACAGCGCCGGAGGATTTGGTGGAGTGTGTACAGCTGGGAGAT
CCAGCTGTCCCTCTTGTACGGACGCAGCATTCAGCTGAGTCAGAACACGATTTCCTTCCCGTCCAGCGTG
GACGACGTTCAACGGACAACTACGGGCCCGACCATCTACCACGGTATCATTGAGACGGCCCGCTTGCTTC
AAGTGTTTACGAAGATTTATGAGCTGGATAAGACAGTGACCGCGGAGAAGAGTCCGATCTGCGCCAAGAA
ATGCCTGATGATCTGCAATGAGATAGAGGAGGTGAGCCGCCAGGCACCCAAGTTCCTGCAGATGGACATA
AGCACTACGGCGCTGACTAATCTCCTCAAAGAACACCCCTGGCTGAGTTTCACCCGCTTCGAGCTGAAGT
GGAAACAGCTGAGTCTGATTATATACGTTTTGCGGGACTTTTTCACAAATTTTACGCAGAAGAAGTCGCA
GCTTGAGCAAGATCAGAACGACCATCAGTCCTACGAGGTAAAGAGGTGCAGCATAATGCTCTCCGACGCA
GCCCAGCGCACCGTGATGTCGGTGTCGTCCTATATGGACAACCATAATGTGACCCCTTATTTCGCCTGGA
ATTGCTCCTACTATTTGTTCAACGCCGTGTTGGTCCCAATCAAGACTCTTCTGAGCAACTCCAAATCGAA
CGCCGAGAATAACGAGACAGCACAGCTCTTGCAGCAAATTAACACCGTGTTGATGCTGTTGAAGAAACTC
GCTACATTCAAGATTCAGACTTGCGAAAAGTACATCCAGGTGTTGGAAGAGGTGTGCGCCCCATTCCTTC
TTTCGCAATGCGCAATTCCCCTCCCGCACATAAGTTACAATAATTCCAACGGCTCCGCTATCAAGAATAT
CGTCGGCTCCGCTACAATCGCGCAGTATCCCACGCTGCCTGAGGAAAATGTTAACAACATATCGGTGAAG
TATGTAAGTCCAGGCAGCGTCGGCCCGAGCCCTGTGCCGCTGAAAAGCGGAGCCTCCTTCAGCGATCTGG
TCAAGCTGCTCAGCAACCGCCCACCATCCCGCAACTCCCCTGTCACTATACCCCGATCGACCCCGTCGCA
TCGTAGCGTTACCCCATTCCTGGGACAACAGCAGCAACTGCAGAGTCTGGTGCCACTTACGCCCTCGGCA
TTGTTTGGCGGAGCCAACTTCAACCAGAGTGGTAACATTGCGGACAGCTCCTTGAGCTTCACGTTTACCA
ACAGCTCCAACGGTCCAAACTTGATCACGACTCAGACAAACTCCCAGGCATTGTCCCAGCCCATTGCCAG
CTCGAATGTGCATGATAACTTTATGAATAATGAAATTACTGCCTCCAAGATTGACGACGGCAACAACAGC
AAGCCCCTTTCCCCAGGCTGGACTGACCAGACGGCCTACAATGCTTTCGGTATCACCACTGGCATGTTCA
ACACCACAACGATGGACGACGTATATAACTATCTTTTTGATGATGAGGATACTCCACCGAACCCAAAGAA
GGAGTAGAATGAATCGTAGATACTGAAAAACCCCGCAAGTTCACTTCAACTGTGCATCGTGCACCATCTC
AATTTCTTTCATTTATACATCGTTTTGCCTTCTTTTATGTAACTATACTCCTCTAAGTTTCAATCTTGGC
CATGTAACCTCTGATCTATAGAATTTTTTAAATGACTAGAATTAATGCCCATCTTTTTTTTGGACCTAAA
TTCTTCATGAAAATATATTACGAGGGCTTATTCAGAAGCTTGAAGCAAGCCTCAATCAAAATGAAGCTGC
TGAGTAGTATTGAACAAGCGTGTGACATATGCCGACTTAAGAAGCTGAAGTGCAGCAAGGAAAAGCCGAA
GTGCGCCAAATGTCTTAAGAACAATTGGGAGTGCCGGTACTCGCCAAAGACGAAGCGAAGCCCTTTGACA
CGCGCTCATTTGACTGAAGTGGAGAGTCGCCTGGAGCGCCTTGAGCAGTTGTTCCTCCTCATTTTTCCCC
GTGAAGACCTCGACATGATACTGAAGATGGATAGTCTCCAAGATATTAAGGCCCTGCTCACTGGCCTGTT
TGTTCAGGATAACGTCAACAAGGATGCCGTGACGGACCGCCTTGCCTCGGTGGAGACAGATATGCCACTT
ACCTTGCGGCAGCATCGCATCTCGGCTACCAGCAGTAGTGAAGAAAGTTCCAATAAGGGTCAACGGCAAC
TGACGGTATCGATCGACAGTGCGGCCCACCACGACAACAGCACCATTCCACTGGACTTCATGCCTCGTGA
CGCACTGCATGGATTTGACTGGAGCGAGGAGGATGATATGAGCGACGGACTCCCATTCCTGAAGACCGAC
CCCAATAACAATGGTTTCTTTGGCGACGGCAGCCTGCTGTGTATCCTGCGAAGTATTGGTTTTAAGCCGG
AAAATTACACGAACAGTAATGTCAATCGTCTTCCCACAATGATCACCGACCGTTACACGCTGGCCAGTCG
CAGTACTACAAGCCGCCTGCTGCAAAGCTATCTTAACAACTTCCACCCCTACTGCCCCATAGTGCATAGT
CCTACTCTCATGATGCTTTACAACAATCAGATTGAGATAGCATCGAAGGACCAGTGGCAGATCCTCTTCA
ACTGCATTCTCGCCATCGGCGCTTGGTGTATTGAAGGCGAGAGCACAGATATCGACGTGTTTTACTATCA
AAACGCCAAGTCGCACCTCACCTCGAAGGTCTTCGAAAGTGGAAGCATTATCCTCGTGACAGCCCTCCAT
CTGCTGAGTCGTTATACCCAGTGGCGTCAGAAAACTAATACATCCTACAACTTTCATTCGTTCAGCATTC
GGATGGCGATTAGCCTGGGACTTAATCGTGACCTCCCAAGTAGCTTCAGCGATTCGTCGATCCTGGAACA
GCGCCGGAGGATTTGGTGGAGTGTGTACAGCTGGGAGATCCAGCTGTCCCTCTTGTACGGACGCAGCATT
CAGCTGAGTCAGAACACGATTTCCTTCCCGTCCAGCGTGGACGACGTTCAACGGACAACTACGGGCCCGA
CCATCTACCACGGTATCATTGAGACGGCCCGCTTGCTTCAAGTGTTTACGAAGATTTATGAGCTGGATAA
GACAGTGACCGCGGAGAAGAGTCCGATCTGCGCCAAGAAATGCCTGATGATCTGCAATGAGATAGAGGAG
GTGAGCCGCCAGGCACCCAAGTTCCTGCAGATGGACATAAGCACTACGGCGCTGACTAATCTCCTCAAAG
AACACCCCTGGCTGAGTTTCACCCGCTTCGAGCTGAAGTGGAAACAGCTGAGTCTGATTATATACGTTTT
GCGGGACTTTTTCACAAATTTTACGCAGAAGAAGTCGCAGCTTGAGCAAGATCAGAACGACCATCAGTCC
TACGAGGTAAAGAGGTGCAGCATAATGCTCTCCGACGCAGCCCAGCGCACCGTGATGTCGGTGTCGTCCT
ATATGGACAACCATAATGTGACCCCTTATTTCGCCTGGAATTGCTCCTACTATTTGTTCAACGCCGTGTT
GGTCCCAATCAAGACTCTTCTGAGCAACTCCAAATCGAACGCCGAGAATAACGAGACAGCACAGCTCTTG
CAGCAAATTAACACCGTGTTGATGCTGTTGAAGAAACTCGCTACATTCAAGATTCAGACTTGCGAAAAGT
ACATCCAGGTGTTGGAAGAGGTGTGCGCCCCATTCCTTCTTTCGCAATGCGCAATTCCCCTCCCGCACAT
AAGTTACAATAATTCCAACGGCTCCGCTATCAAGAATATCGTCGGCTCCGCTACAATCGCGCAGTATCCC
ACGCTGCCTGAGGAAAATGTTAACAACATATCGGTGAAGTATGTAAGTCCAGGCAGCGTCGGCCCGAGCC
CTGTGCCGCTGAAAAGCGGAGCCTCCTTCAGCGATCTGGTCAAGCTGCTCAGCAACCGCCCACCATCCCG
CAACTCCCCTGTCACTATACCCCGATCGACCCCGTCGCATCGTAGCGTTACCCCATTCCTGGGACAACAG
CAGCAACTGCAGAGTCTGGTGCCACTTACGCCCTCGGCATTGTTTGGCGGAGCCAACTTCAACCAGAGTG
GTAACATTGCGGACAGCTCCTTGAGCTTCACGTTTACCAACAGCTCCAACGGTCCAAACTTGATCACGAC
TCAGACAAACTCCCAGGCATTGTCCCAGCCCATTGCCAGCTCGAATGTGCATGATAACTTTATGAATAAT
GAAATTACTGCCTCCAAGATTGACGACGGCAACAACAGCAAGCCCCTTTCCCCAGGCTGGACTGACCAGA
CGGCCTACAATGCTTTCGGTATCACCACTGGCATGTTCAACACCACAACGATGGACGACGTATATAACTA
TCTTTTTGATGATGAGGATACTCCACCGAACCCAAAGAAGGAGTAGAATGAATCGTAGATACTGAAAAAC
CCCGCAAGTTCACTTCAACTGTGCATCGTGCACCATCTCAATTTCTTTCATTTATACATCGTTTTGCCTT
CTTTTATGTAACTATACTCCTCTAAGTTTCAATCTTGGCCATGTAACCTCTGATCTATAGAATTTTTTAA
ATGACTAGAATTAATGCCCATCTTTTTTTTGGACCTAAATTCTTCATGAAAATATATTACGAGGGCTTAT
TCAGAAGCTTATCGATACCGTCGACTAAAGCCAAATAGAAAATTATTCAGTTCCTGGCTTAAGTTTTTAA
AAGTGATATTATTTATTTGGTTGTAACCAACCAAAAGAATGTAAATAACTAATACATAATTATGTTAGTT
TTAAGTTAGCAACAAATTGATTTTAGCTATATTAGCTACTTGGTTAATAAATAGAATATATTTATTTAAA
GATAATTGCGTTTTTATTGTCAGGGAGTGAGTTTGCTTAAAAACTCGTTTAGATCCACTAGTTCTAGAGC
GGCCGCTGGCCACGGGTGCGCATGATCGTGCTCCTGTCGTTGAGGACCCGGCTAGGCTGGCGGGGTTGCC
TTACTGGTTAGCAGAATGAATCACCGATACGCGAGCGAACGTGAAGCGACTGCTGCTGCAAAACGTCTGC
GACCTGAGCAACAACATGAATGGTCTTCGGTTTCCGTGTTTCGTAAAGTCTGGAAACGCGGAAGTCAGCG
CCCTGCACCATTATGTTCCGGAGGCGCGCCCTAGTTCCAGTGAAATCCAAGCATTTTCTAAATTAAATGT
ATTCTTATTATTATAGTTGTTATTTTTGATATATATAAACAACACTATTATGCCCACCATTTTTTTGAGA
TGCATCTACACAAGGAACAAACACTGGATGTCACTTTCAGTTCAAATTGTAACGCTAATCACTCCGAACA
GGTCACAAAAAATTACCTTAAAAAGTCATAATATTAAATTAGAATAAATATAGCTGTGAGGGAAATATAT
ACAAATATATTGGAGCAAATAAATTGTACATACAAATATTTATTACTAATTTCTATTGAGACGAAATGAA
CCACTCGGAACCATTTGAGCGAACCGAATCGCGCGGAACTAACGACAGTCGCTCCAAGGTCGTCGAACAA
AAGGTGAATGTGTTGCGGAGAGCGGGTGGGAGACAGCGAAAGAGCAACTACGAAACGTGGTGTGGTGGAG
GTGAATTATGAAGAGGGCGCGCGATTTGAAAAGTATGTATATAAAAAATATATCCCGGTGTTTTATGTAG
CGATAAACGAGTTTTTGATGTAAGGTATGCAGGTGTGTAAGTCTTTTGGTTAGAAGACAAATCCAAAGTC
TACTTGTGGGGATGTTCGAAGGGGAAATACTTGTATTCTATAGGTCATATCTTGTTTTTATTGGCACAAA
TATAATTACATTAGCTTTTTGAGGGGGCAATAAACAGTAAACACGATGGTAATAATGGTAAAAAAAAAAA
ACAAGCAGTTATTTCGGATATATGTCGGCTACTCCTTGCGTCGGGCCCGAAGTCTTAGAGCCAGATATGC
GAGCACCCGGAAGCTCACGATGAGAATGGCCAGACCCACGTAGTCCAGCGGCAGATCGGCGGCGGAGAAG
TTAAGCGTCTCCAGGATGACCTTGCCCGAACTGGGGCACGTGGTGTTCGACGATGTGCAGCTAATTTCGC
CCGGCTCCACGTCCGCCCATTGGTTAATCAGCAGACCCTCGTTGGCGTAACGGAACCATGAGAGGTACGA
CAACCATTTGAGGTATACTGGCACCGAGCCCGAGTTCAAGAAGAAGCCGCCAAAGAGCAGGAATGGTATG
ATAACCGGCGGACCCACAGACAGCGCCATCGAGGTCGAGGAGCTGGCGCAGGATATTAGATATCCGAAGG
ACGTTGACACATTGGCCACCAGAGTGACCAGCGCCAGGCAGTTGAAGAAGTGCAGCACTCCGGCCCGCAG
TCCGATCATCGGATAGGCAATCGCCGTGAAGACCAGTGGCACTGTGAGAAAAAGCGGCAATTCGGCAATC
GTTTTGCCCAGAAAGTATGTGTCACAGCGATAAAGTCGACTTCGGGCCTCCCTCATAAAAACTGGCAGCT
CTGAGGTGAACACCTAAATCGAATCGATTCATTAGAAAGTTAGTAAATTATTGAAATGCAAATGTATTCT
AAACATGACTTACATTTATCGTGGCAAAGACGTTTTGAAAGGTCATGTTGGTCAGGAAGAGGAAGATGGC
TCCGTTGATATTCATCACACCCACTTGCGTGAGTTGTTGGCCCAAAAAGATGAGGCCAATCAAGATGGCA
ACCATCTGCAAATTAAAATGTTACTCGCATCTCATTAATATTCGCGAGTTAAATGAAATTTATTTATCTT
CTGCAAAACTATAAACTATACATCTCATTGAAAAAAACTAAGAAGGGTGTGGAATCAGGCAATTCTATCT
AAAATCTAGCGAATTTGTTTCCAAGAATTGTAAGCGTTATATCATTTGTTTCCACTGGAACCACTCACCG
TTGTCTGAATAAGTCGCACTTTTACGAGGAGTGGTTCCTTGAGCACCGACAGCCAGGATCGCCACAGGAC
CGCCCGGAACTGCATGAACCAGGTGGCCTTGTAGGTGTACCCATTCTCCGGCTGCTCCAGTGGCTTCTCC
AGATTTTTGGTGGCCAACAACTGCTCCATATCCCGGGCTACTTTGCTAATGGCAAAATTGTCGCATATCT
TGGCGATCCGATCACGGGACTCGATCTCCCGTCCGGGCACAACGGCCAACACCTGTACGTAAAAGTCCGC
CGGATTGTAGTTGGTAGGACACTGGGCACCCACGCTGGATAGGAGTTGAGATGTTATGTAATACTAGATA
CCCTTAATAAACACATCGAACTCACTAGGAAAAGAAGTCGACGGCTTCGCTGGGAGTGCCCAAGAAAGCT
ACCCTGCCCTCGGCCATCAGAAGGATCTTGTCAAAGAGCTCAAACAGCTCGGAAGACGGCTGATGAATGG
TCAGGATGACGGTCTTGCCCTTCTGCGACAGCTTCTTCAGCACCTGGACGACGCTGTGGGCGGTAAAGGA
GTCCAGTCCGGAGGTGGGCTCATCGCAGATCAGAAGCGGCGGATCGGTTAGAGCCTCGGAGGCGAATGCC
AGACGCTTCCTTTCTCCGCCGGACAGACCTTTCACCCTGCCGGGCACACCGATGATCGTGTGCTGACATT
TGCTGAGCGAAAGCTCCTGGATCACCTGATCCACGCGGGCCACTCGCTGCCGATAGGTCAGATGTCGTGG
CATCCGCACCATGGCTTGGAAAATCAGGTGTTCCCTGGCCGTTAGGGAGCCGATAAAGAGGTCATCCTGC
TGGACATAGGCGCACCTGGCCTGCATCTCCTTGGCGTCCACAGGTTGGCCATTGAGCAGTCGCATCCCGG
ATGGCGATACTTGGATGCCCTGCGGCGATCGAAAGGCAAGGGCATTCAGCAGGGTCGTCTTTCCGGCACC
GGAACTGCCCATCACGGCCAAAAGTTCGCCCGGATAGGCCACGCCGCAAACTGAGTTTCAAATTGGTAAT
TGGACCCTTTATTAAGATTTCACACAGATCAGCCGACTGCGAATAGAAACTCACCGTTCTTGAGCAAATG
TTTCCTGGGCGCCGGTATGTGTCGCTCGTTGCAGAATAGTCCGCGTGTCCGGTTGACCAGCTGCCGCCAT
CCGGAGCCCGGCTGATTGACCGCCCCAAAGATGTCCATATTGTGCCAGGCATAGGTGAGGTTCTCGGCTA
GTTGGCCGCTCCCTGAACCGGAGTCCTCCGGCGGACTGGGTGGCCGGAGCGTGCCGTAGTTTTTGGCCTG
CCCGAAGCCCTGGTTAATGCAGCTCTGCGAAGCCGCTCCGCTGTCACCCTGCAATGATAGGGGATCTCAA
ATATCAACTACAAGCGTTATGCTCATCTAACCCCGAACAAAAAGTACCCCGAAGTATCCTACGAAGTAGG
TTTATACTTTTATTTATTTTTTGTGCATCTAGGATCAGCTTAAAATATCTGGTTGTTATATTTTTTGTAA
AAAAGAATATAGTCGAAAATGAATGCCTTTAGATGTCTTGATCATGATATGATCTCAAAAATTGTCTTAT
ATAGCGAGAACAGCTACCAGAATAATCTGTTTCGTGTCACTATTTGTTTGTGCAATTGCGGTTTGGGATT
TTTGTGGGTCGCAGTTCTCACGCCGCAGACAATTTGATGTTGCAATCGCAGTTCCTATAGATCAAGTGAA
CTTAAGATGTATGCACATGTACTACTCACATTGTTCAGATGCTCGGCAGATGGGTGTTTGCTGCCTCCGC
GAATTAATAGCTCCTGATCCTCTTGGCCCATTGCCGGGATTTTTCACACTTTCCCCTGCTTACCCACCCA
AAACCAATCACCACCCCAATCACTCAAAAAACAAACAAAAATAAGAAGCGAGAGGAGTTTTGGCACAGCA
CTTTGTGTTTAATTGATGGCGTAAACCGCTTGGAGCTTCGTCACGAAACCGCTGACAAAATGCAACTGAA
GGCGGACATTGACGCTACGTAACGCTACAAACGGTGGCGAAAGAGATAGCGGACGCAGCGGCGAAAGAGA
CGGCGATATTTCTGTGGACAGAGAAGGAGGCAAACAGCGCTGACTTTGAGTGGAATGTCATTTTGAGTGA
GAGGTAATCGAAAGAACCTGGTACATCAAATACCCTTGGATCGAAGTAAATTTAAAACTGATCAGATAAG
TTCAATGATATCCAGTGCAGTAAAAAAAAAAAATGTTTTTTTTATCTACTTTCCGCAAAAATGGGTTTTA
TTAACTTACATACATACTAGGCGCGCCCATATGTTCGGCTTGTCGACATGCCCGCCGTGACCGTCGAGAA
CCCGCTGACGCTGCCCCGCGTATCCGCACCCGCCGACGCCGTCGCACGTCCCGTGCTCACCGTGACCACC
GCGCCCAGCGGTTTCGAGGGCGAGGGCTTCCCGGTGCGCCGCGCGTTCGCCGGGATCAACTACCGCCACC
TCGACCCGTTCATCATGATGGACCAGATGGGTGAGGTGGAGTACGCGCCCGGGGAGCCCAAGGGCACGCC
CTGGCACCCGCACCGCGGCTTCGAGACCGTGACCTACATCGTCGACGGTAACATGTGAGCAAAAGGCCAG
CAAAAGGCCAGGAACCGTAAAAAGGCCGCGTTGCTGGCGTTTTTCCATAGGCTCCGCCCCCCTGACGAGC
ATCACAAAAATCGACGCTCAAGTCAGAGGTGGCGAAACCCGACAGGACTATAAAGATACCAGGCGTTTCC
CCCTGGAAGCTCCCTCGTGCGCTCTCCTGTTCCGACCCTGCCGCTTACCGGATACCTGTCCGCCTTTCTC
CCTTCGGGAAGCGTGGCGCTTTCTCATAGCTCACGCTGTAGGTATCTCAGTTCGGTGTAGGTCGTTCGCT
CCAAGCTGGGCTGTGTGCACGAACCCCCCGTTCAGCCCGACCGCTGCGCCTTATCCGGTAACTATCGTCT
TGAGTCCAACCCGGTAAGACACGACTTATCGCCACTGGCAGCAGCCACTGGTAACAGGATTAGCAGAGCG
AGGTATGTAGGCGGTGCTACAGAGTTCTTGAAGTGGTGGCCTAACTACGGCTACACTAGAAGAACAGTAT
TTGGTATCTGCGCTCTGCTGAAGCCAGTTACCTTCGGAAAAAGAGTTGGTAGCTCTTGATCCGGCAAACA
AACCACCGCTGGTAGCGGTGGTTTTTTTGTTTGCAAGCAGCAGATTACGCGCAGAAAAAAAGGATCTCAA
GAAGATCCTTTGATCTTTTCTACGGGGTCTGACGCTCAGTGGAACGAAAACTCACGTTAAGGGATTTTGG
TCATGAGATTATCAAAAAGGATCTTCACCTAGATCCTTTTAAATTAAAAATGAAGTTTTAAATCAATCTA
AAGTATATATGAGTAAACTTGGTCTGACAGTTACCAATGCTTAATCAGTGAGGCACCTATCTCAGCGATC
TGTCTATTTCGTTCATCCATAGTTGCCTGACTCCCCGTCGTGTAGATAACTACGATACGGGAGGGCTTAC
CATCTGGCCCCAGTGCTGCAATGATACCGCGAGACCCACGCTCACCGGCTCCAGATTTATCAGCAATAAA
CCAGCCAGCCGGAAGGGCCGAGCGCAGAAGTGGTCCTGCAACTTTATCCGCCTCCATCCAGTCTATTAAT
TGTTGCCGGGAAGCTAGAGTAAGTAGTTCGCCAGTTAATAGTTTGCGCAACGTTGTTGCCATTGCTACAG
GCATCGTGGTGTCACGCTCGTCGTTTGGTATGGCTTCATTCAGCTCCGGTTCCCAACGATCAAGGCGAGT
TACATGATCCCCCATGTTGTGCAAAAAAGCGGTTAGCTCCTTCGGTCCTCCGATCGTTGTCAGAAGTAAG
TTGGCCGCAGTGTTATCACTCATGGTTATGGCAGCACTGCATAATTCTCTTACTGTCATGCCATCCGTAA
GATGCTTTTCTGTGACTGGTGAGTACTCAACCAAGTCATTCTGAGAATAGTGTATGCGGCGACCGAGTTG
CTCTTGCCCGGCGTCAATACGGGATAATACCGCGCCACATAGCAGAACTTTAAAAGTGCTCATCATTGGA
AAACGTTCTTCGGGGCGAAAACTCTCAAGGATCTTACCGCTGTTGAGATCCAGTTCGATGTAACCCACTC
GTGCACCCAACTGATCTTCAGCATCTTTTACTTTCACCAGCGTTTCTGGGTGAGCAAAAACAGGAAGGCA
AAATGCCGCAAAAAAGGGAATAAGGGCGACACGGAAATGTTGAATACTCATACTCTTCCTTTTTCAATAT
TATTGAAGCATTTATCAGGGTTATTGTCTCATGAGCGGATACATATTTGAATGTATTTAGAAAAATAAAC
AAATAGGGGTTCCGCGCACATTTCCCCGAAAAGTGCCACCTGACGTC
