>Addgene plasmid #26226 | pBPGAL4.1Uw | addgene partial sequence | sequence record 32345 | 26226 with ccdb-Fwd
AGAGTGGCTGATCTCAGCCACCGCGAAAATGACATCAAAAACGCCATTAACCTGATGTTCTGGGGAATAT
AAATGTCAGGCTCCCTTATACACAGCCAGTCTGCAGGTCGACCATAGTGACTGGATATGTTGTGTTTTAC
AGTATTATGTAGTCTGTTTTTTATGCAAAATCTAATTTAATATATTGATATTTATATCATTTTACGTTTC
TCGTTCAGCTTTCTTGTACAAAGTGGTGATAAACGGCCGGCCGAGCTCGCCCGGGGATCGAGCGCAGCGG
TATAAAAGGGCGCGGGGTGGCTGAGAGCATCAGTTGTGAATGAATGTTCGAGCCGAGCAGACGTGCCGCT
GCCTTCGTTAATATCCTTTGAATAAGCCAACTTTGAATCACAAGACGCATACCAAACGGTACCAGATCCG
GGATCCCGTAAGCAAATAAACAAGCGCAGCTGAACAAGCTAAACAATCTGCAGCCCAAGCTTGAAGCAAG
CCTCAATCAAAATGAAGCTGCTGAGTAGTATTGAACAAGCGTGTGACATATGCCGACTTAAGAAGCTGAA
GTGCAGCAAGGAAAAGCCGAAGTGCGCCAAATGTCTTAAGAACAATTGGGAGTGCCGGTACTCGCCAAAG
ACGAAGCGAAGCCCTTTGACACGCGCTCATTTGACTGAAGTGGAGAGTCGCCTGGAGCGCCTTGAGCAGT
TGTTCCTCCTCATTTTTCCCCGTGAAGACCTCGACATGATACTGAAGATGGATAGTCTCCAAGATATTAA
GGCCCTGCTCACTGGCCTGTTTGTTCAGGATAACGTCAACAAGGATGCCGTGACGGACCGCCTTGCCTCG
GTGGAGACAGATATGCCACTTACCTTGCGGCAGCATCGCATCTCGGCTACCAGCAGTAGTGAAGAAAGTT
CCAATAAGGTCAC
